Addgene plasmid #26729: pCS2+ cas
Depositing lab: Didier Stainier. Depositing organization: University of California, San Francisco (UCSF). Publication: casanova encodes a novel Sox-related protein necessary and sufficient for early endoderm formation in zebrafish. Kikuchi Y, Agathon A, Alexander J, Thisse C, Waldron S, Yelon D, Thisse B, Stainier DY. Genes Dev. 2001 Jun 15. 15(12):1493-505. 10.1101/gad.892301 PubMed 11410530.
Backbone
  Vector backbone: pCS2+
  Backbone size w/o insert (bp): 4095
  Vector type: xenopus/mammalian/avian/zebrafish
Growth in bacteria
  Bacterial resistance: Ampicillin, 100 μg/mL
  Growth temperature: 37°C
  Growth strain: DH5alpha
  Copy number: Unknown
Gene/Insert
  Gene/Insert name: casanova
  Species: D. rerio (zebrafish)
  Insert size (bp): 923
  Entrez Gene: sox32 (a.k.a. 10J3, 226D7, CG569, cas, cb527)
  Cloning method: Restriction Enzyme; 5′ cloning site NotI (not destroyed); 3′ cloning site ClaI (not destroyed)
  Sequencing primers: 5′ T3; 3′ SP6
Terms and licenses: Academic/Nonprofit Terms; Industry Terms: Not Available to Industry
Depositor comments: For CG569/cas probe synthesis, NotI was used to linearize the plasmid and T7 RNA polymerase to generate antisense RNA.
How to cite: pCS2+ cas was a gift from Didier Stainier (Addgene plasmid # 26729 ; http://n2t.net/addgene:26729 ; RRID:Addgene_26729)
