[The description below was written by a language model from this plasmid's Addgene catalogue record.]
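Description:
pCS2+ cas carries the zebrafish (D. rerio) casanova gene, now catalogued as sox32, in the pCS2+ backbone, a multipurpose expression vector listed here for use in Xenopus, mammalian, avian and zebrafish systems. The insert is about 923 bp in a backbone of roughly 4.1 kb and was placed by restriction cloning between NotI and ClaI sites, both of which remain intact. The plasmid is propagated in E. coli under ampicillin selection. Its copy number is recorded as unknown, and no feature table is supplied, so the origin of replication and the exact arrangement of regulatory elements are not documented here.

The record does not list promoters explicitly. It does name T3 and SP6 as the flanking sequencing primers, and the depositor comments refer to T7 RNA polymerase, which fits the bacteriophage promoter sites that flank the pCS2+ polylinker and allow in vitro transcription from either side of an insert. pCS2+ is also generally known for a CMV-derived promoter and an SV40 polyadenylation signal for expression in vertebrate cells and embryos, though these parts are not itemised for this construct.

The stated use is riboprobe production: the plasmid is linearised with NotI and transcribed with T7 RNA polymerase to give antisense cas RNA, a reagent typically used for in situ hybridisation. casanova encodes a Sox-related protein that the associated study describes as necessary and sufficient for early endoderm formation in zebrafish, so such a probe would suit tracking cas expression in studies of endoderm development. The record does not say whether the construct was also used to make sense mRNA for injection.
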