>Addgene plasmid #26729 | pCS2+ cas | addgene partial sequence | sequence record 32963 | 26729 with T3
ATGCATTGGCGCCGCGGCCGCGAAATTAAAAAACCTCCCACACCTCCCCCTGAACCTGAAACATAAAATG
AATGCAATTGTTGTTGTTAACTTGTTTATTGCAGCTTATAATGGTTACAAATAAAGCAATAGCATCACAA
ATTTCACAAATAAAGCATTTTTTTCACTGCATTCTAGTTGTGGTTTGTCCAAACTCATCAATGTATCTTA
TCATGTCTGGATCTACGTAATACGACTCACTATAGTTCTAGAGGCTCGAGAGGCCTTCTGGATGGAAGCA
GCAGTCATCATTCAAGTGTTCATCAAATGTTTTCACTTTTTGCTGTGGTCCAAAGTCTGTGCTGGATTGA
GGTACTGGTCAAATTCACTGCGATCAAGCTGGTCCAACATGTCTGATCTCACCTGTTCTAGATAAAACTC
CAGAGAAGGTCCACCCAAACACAGCACACACGCACAACCCTCCGTTCCCCACCTATCATGGAGCTCTACA
GCGCTCTGCTGGACAGAATGCTGTGAATACAATAGTGACTCTGAGTAAGCAGACCGTGGCAGATGCACAT
TAGACAAGTTCATTGAAGTCGCGCCACCATGAAACACGTTTCCACTTGATGATGTTGCCTCGAAGTGGTA
TGATGAAGAGTGGTTTTCAAATGAAAACCCATTGTGGGGAAGCCTATATGAGTTTATTTGATTGTAGGGC
CGCTGAGGGGCTTGACCTTGAAACATATAGCTGAGATCAAAGGTGGCATTTGGAGAGCTGACGTTCTCAC
TTGAAGGCATCTTGCTGCACCGCTTGTTGCACTTTCGTCGACGGGGCCGGTATTTGTAGTTAGGATAGTC
AATGGTATGCTGGATCCGTAGTCTTTCTGCTTCTTGCATGTACGGACGCTTATCTGCCAGAGACATTGCT
TTCCTGCTGCA
